Addgene plasmid #125398: Lenti-(BB)-hPGK-KRAB-dCas9-P2A-BlastR rs4237150-guide3
Purpose: CRISPR-mediated repression of human islet enhancer containing T1D/T2D-associated variant rs4237150 (GLIS3 GWAS locus)
Depositing lab: Jorge Ferrer. Depositing organization: Imperial College London. Publication: Human pancreatic islet three-dimensional chromatin architecture provides insights into the genetics of type 2 diabetes. Miguel-Escalada I, Bonas-Guarch S, Cebola I, Ponsa-Cobas J, Mendieta-Esteban J, Atla G, Javierre BM, Rolando DMY, Farabella I, Morgan CC, Garcia-Hurtado J, Beucher A, Moran I, Pasquali L, Ramos-Rodriguez M, Appel EVR, Linneberg A, Gjesing AP, Witte DR, Pedersen O, Grarup N, Ravassard P, Torrents D, Mercader JM, Piemonti L, Berney T, de Koning EJP, Kerr-Conte J, Pattou F, Fedko IO, Groop L, Prokopenko I, Hansen T, Marti-Renom MA, Fraser P, Ferrer J. Nat Genet. 2019 Jun 28. pii: 10.1038/s41588-019-0457-0. doi: 10.1038/s41588-019-0457-0. PubMed 31253982.
Backbone
  Vector backbone: Lenti-(BB)-hPGK-KRAB-dCas9-P2A-BlastR
  Backbone manufacturer: Jorge Ferrer (Addgene #118155)
  Vector type: Mammalian Expression, Lentiviral, CRISPR
  Selectable markers: Blasticidin
Growth in bacteria
  Bacterial resistance: Ampicillin, 100 μg/mL
  Growth temperature: 37°C
  Growth strain: Stbl3
  Copy number: High Copy
Gene/Insert
  Gene/Insert name: KRAB-dCas9-2A-BlastR
  gRNA/shRNA sequence: AAGGGCCTTTAGCTGTAAAT
  Species: H. sapiens (human)
  Promoter: hPGK and U6
  Tag / fusion protein: HA (C terminal on backbone)
  Cloning method: Restriction Enzyme; 5′ cloning site Unknown (destroyed during cloning); 3′ cloning site Unknown (destroyed during cloning)
  Sequencing primers: 5′ GATCCGCCACCATGGATGC
Terms and licenses: Academic/Nonprofit Terms; Industry Terms: Not Available to Industry
How to cite: Lenti-(BB)-hPGK-KRAB-dCas9-P2A-BlastR rs4237150-guide3 was a gift from Jorge Ferrer (Addgene plasmid # 125398 ; http://n2t.net/addgene:125398 ; RRID:Addgene_125398)
