[The description below was written by a language model from this plasmid's Addgene catalogue record and pLannotate feature annotations shown in this document.]
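Description:
Lenti-(BB)-hPGK-KRAB-dCas9-P2A-BlastR rs4237150-guide3 is an all-in-one, third-generation-style lentiviral CRISPR interference vector of about 13.4 kb, derived from the depositing lab's empty Lenti-(BB)-hPGK-KRAB-dCas9-P2A-BlastR backbone by inserting a single guide spacer. It is propagated in E. coli through a high-copy ColE1/pUC-type origin with ampicillin selection (AmpR). An f1 origin and an SV40/EM7-driven BleoR cassette also lie in the plasmid backbone outside the viral genome. The transfer region is framed by a CMV enhancer/promoter fused to a truncated HIV-1 5' LTR and a self-inactivating ΔU3 3' LTR followed by a bGH polyadenylation signal. It carries the Ψ packaging signal, RRE and cPPT/CTS needed for packaging, Rev-dependent RNA export and efficient transduction.

Within the provirus, a human U6 RNA polymerase III promoter drives the guide, which runs across the sequence origin into the S. pyogenes gRNA scaffold. Downstream, the human PGK promoter expresses the ZNF10 KRAB repression domain fused to Cas9. The feature table annotates this simply as Cas9, whereas the catalogue describes it as catalytically dead dCas9 with a C-terminal HA tag. The fusion is linked through a P2A peptide (not separately annotated) to blasticidin S deaminase, so repressor and blasticidin resistance come from one transcript, stabilised by a WPRE.

The guide directs KRAB-dCas9 to a human pancreatic islet enhancer containing rs4237150, a type 1/type 2 diabetes-associated variant at the GLIS3 GWAS locus. This allows the enhancer to be silenced in transduced, blasticidin-selected human cells to test its regulatory function. It is the third of a set of guides for this element, judging by its name.
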