Features (pLannotate 1.2.2; 34 found; start..end, strand, type, name):
      1..76      +  misc_RNA       gRNA scaffold: guide RNA scaffold for the Streptococcus pyogenes CRISPR/Cas9 system
    107..617     +  promoter       hPGK promoter: human phosphoglycerate kinase 1 promoter
    666..851     +  CDS            KRAB: Krüppel-associated box (KRAB) transcriptional repression domain from the human zinc finger protein ZNF10 (Margolin et al., 1994)
    873..4976    +  CDS            Cas9: Cas9 (Csn1) endonuclease from the Streptococcus pyogenes Type II CRISPR/Cas system generates RNA-guided double strand breaks in DNA
   5175..5573    +  CDS            BSD: blasticidin S deaminase; Aspergillus terreus BSD; confers resistance to blasticidin
   5574..5595    +  misc_feature   MCS (fragment): pBluescript multiple cloning site
   5598..6186    +  misc_feature   WPRE: woodchuck hepatitis virus posttranscriptional regulatory element
   6237..6256    +  misc_feature   cPPT/CTS (fragment): central polypurine tract and central termination sequence of HIV-1
   6258..6491    +  LTR            3' LTR (ΔU3): self-inactivating 3' long terminal repeat (LTR) from HIV-1
   6523..6747    +  polyA_signal   bGH poly(A) signal: bovine growth hormone polyadenylation signal
   6751..6772    +  promoter       SV40 promoter (fragment): SV40 enhancer and early promoter
   6793..7221    +  rep_origin     f1 ori (sequence partly withheld): f1 bacteriophage origin of replication; arrow indicates direction of (+) strand synthesis
   7235..7564    +  promoter       SV40 promoter: SV40 enhancer and early promoter
   7612..7659    +  promoter       EM7 promoter: synthetic bacterial promoter&nbsp
   7678..8052    +  CDS            BleoR: antibiotic-binding protein; Sh ble from Streptoalloteichus hindustanus; confers resistance to bleomycin, phleomycin, and Zeocin™
   8062..8187    +  CDS            ble (fragment): BLE_KLEPN - Experimental evidence at protein level: Swiss-Prot protein existence level 1. Binding protein with a strong affinity to the bleomycin family of antibiotics. Binds to CL990; an antimitotic-antibiotic compound. From Klebsiella pneumoniae.
   8182..8303    +  polyA_signal   SV40 poly(A) signal: SV40 polyadenylation signal
   8374..8396    -  protein_bind   lac operator (fragment): The lac repressor binds to the lac operator to inhibit transcription in E. coli. This inhibition can be relieved by adding lactose or isopropyl-β-D-thiogalactopyranoside (IPTG). lac repressor encoded by lacI
   8400..8430    -  promoter       lac promoter: promoter for the E. coli lac operon
   8445..8466    -  protein_bind   CAP binding site: CAP binding activates transcription in the presence of cAMP. E. coli catabolite activator protein
   8479..8571    -  CDS            lacI (fragment): lac repressor; lacI; The lac repressor binds to the lac operator to inhibit transcription in E. coli. This inhibition can be relieved by adding lactose or isopropyl-β-D-thiogalactopyranoside (IPTG).
   8754..9342    -  rep_origin     ori: high-copy-number ColE1/pMB1/pBR322/pUC origin of replication
   9513..10373   -  CDS            AmpR: β-lactamase; bla; confers resistance to ampicillin, carbenicillin, and related antibiotics
  10374..10478   -  promoter       AmpR promoter: bla
  10537..10589   -  misc_feature   bom (fragment): basis of mobility region from pBR322
  10744..11123   +  enhancer       CMV enhancer: human cytomegalovirus immediate early enhancer
  11124..11323   +  promoter       CMV promoter: human cytomegalovirus (CMV) immediate early promoter
  11341..11521   +  LTR            5' LTR (truncated): truncated 5' long terminal repeat (LTR) from HIV-1
  11568..11693   +  misc_feature   HIV-1 Ψ: packaging signal of human immunodeficiency virus type 1
  11677..12040   +  CDS            HIV-1 gag (fragment): gag protein from human immunodeficiency virus 1; gag
  12186..12419   +  misc_feature   RRE: The Rev response element (RRE) of HIV-1 allows for Rev-dependent mRNA export from the nucleus to the cytoplasm.
  12796..12896   +  CDS            Rev (fragment): human immunodeficiency virus 1 (HIV-1) Rev protein; rev; enhances nuclear export of unspliced and incompletely spliced viral mRNAs
  12946..13063   +  misc_feature   cPPT/CTS: central polypurine tract and central termination sequence of HIV-1
  13114..13354   +  promoter       U6 promoter: RNA polymerase III promoter for human U6 snRNA
>Addgene plasmid #125398 | Lenti-(BB)-hPGK-KRAB-dCas9-P2A-BlastR rs4237150-guide3 | addgene full sequence | sequence record 251098 | Addgene NGS Result
GTTTTAGAGCTAGAAATAGCAAGTTAAAATAAGGCTAGTCCGTTATCAACTTGAAAAAGTGGCACCGAGT
CGGTGCTTTTTTGAATTCGCTAGCTAGGTCTTGAAAGGGGTTGGGGTTGCGCCTTTTCCAAGGCAGCCCT
GGGTTTGCGCAGGGACGCGGCTGCTCTGGGCGTGGTTCCGGGAAACGCAGCGGCGCCGACCCTGGGTCTC
GCACATTCTTCACGTCCGTTCGCAGCGTCACCCGGATCTTCGCCGCTACCCTTGTGGGCCCCCCGGCGAC
GCTTCCTGCTCCGCCCCTAAGTCGGGAAGGTTCCTTGCGGTTCGCGGCGTGCCGGACGTGACAAACGGAA
GCCGCACGTCTCACTAGTACCCTCGCAGACGGACAGCGCCAGGGAGCAATGGCAGCGCGCCGACCGCGAT
GGGCTGTGGCCAATAGCGGCTGCTCAGCAGGGCGCGCCGAGAGCAGCGGCCGGGAAGGGGCGGTGCGGGA
GGCGGGGTGTGGGGCGGTAGTGTGGGCCCTGTTCCTGCCCGCGCGGTGTTCCGCATTCTGCAAGCCTCCG
GAGCGCACGTCGGCAGTCGGCTCCCTCGTTGACCGAATCACCGACCTCTCTCCCCAGGACCGGTGATCCG
CCACCATGGATGCTAAGTCACTAACTGCCTGGTCCCGGACACTGGTGACCTTCAAGGATGTATTTGTGGA
CTTCACCAGGGAGGAGTGGAAGCTGCTGGACACTGCTCAGCAGATCGTGTACAGAAATGTGATGCTGGAG
AACTATAAGAACCTGGTTTCCTTGGGTTATCAGCTTACTAAGCCAGATGTGATCCTCCGGTTGGAGAAGG
GAGAAGAGCCCGGCGGTTCCGGCGGAGGGTCGATGGACAAGAAGTACAGCATCGGCCTGGCCATCGGCAC
CAACTCTGTCGGCTGGGCCGTGATCACCGACGAGTACAAGGTGCCCAGCAAGAAATTCAAGGTGCTGGGC
AACACCGACCGGCACAGCATCAAGAAGAACCTGATCGGCGCCCTGCTGTTCGACAGCGGAGAAACAGCCG
AGGCCACCCGGCTGAAGAGAACCGCCAGAAGAAGATACACCAGACGGAAGAACCGGATCTGCTATCTGCA
AGAGATCTTCAGCAACGAGATGGCCAAGGTGGACGACAGCTTCTTCCACAGACTGGAAGAGTCCTTCCTG
GTGGAAGAGGATAAGAAGCACGAGCGGCACCCCATCTTCGGCAACATCGTGGACGAGGTGGCCTACCACG
AGAAGTACCCCACCATCTACCACCTGAGAAAGAAACTGGTGGACAGCACCGACAAGGCCGACCTGCGGCT
GATCTATCTGGCCCTGGCCCACATGATCAAGTTCCGGGGCCACTTCCTGATCGAGGGCGACCTGAACCCC
GACAACAGCGACGTGGACAAGCTGTTCATCCAGCTGGTGCAGACCTACAACCAGCTGTTCGAGGAAAACC
CCATCAACGCCAGCGGCGTGGACGCCAAGGCCATCCTGTCTGCCAGACTGAGCAAGAGCAGACGGCTGGA
AAATCTGATCGCCCAGCTGCCCGGCGAGAAGAAGAATGGCCTGTTCGGCAACCTGATTGCCCTGAGCCTG
GGCCTGACCCCCAACTTCAAGAGCAACTTCGACCTGGCCGAGGATGCCAAACTGCAGCTGAGCAAGGACA
CCTACGACGACGACCTGGACAACCTGCTGGCCCAGATCGGCGACCAGTACGCCGACCTGTTTCTGGCCGC
CAAGAACCTGTCCGACGCCATCCTGCTGAGCGACATCCTGAGAGTGAACACCGAGATCACCAAGGCCCCC
CTGAGCGCCTCTATGATCAAGAGATACGACGAGCACCACCAGGACCTGACCCTGCTGAAAGCTCTCGTGC
GGCAGCAGCTGCCTGAGAAGTACAAAGAGATTTTCTTCGACCAGAGCAAGAACGGCTACGCCGGCTACAT
CGATGGCGGAGCCAGCCAGGAAGAGTTCTACAAGTTCATCAAGCCCATCCTGGAAAAGATGGACGGCACC
GAGGAACTGCTCGTGAAGCTGAACAGAGAGGACCTGCTGCGGAAGCAGCGGACCTTCGACAACGGCAGCA
TCCCCCACCAGATCCACCTGGGAGAGCTGCACGCCATTCTGCGGCGGCAGGAAGATTTTTACCCATTCCT
GAAGGACAACCGGGAAAAGATCGAGAAGATCCTGACCTTCCGCATCCCCTACTACGTGGGCCCTCTGGCC
AGGGGAAACAGCAGATTCGCCTGGATGACCAGAAAGAGCGAGGAAACCATCACCCCCTGGAACTTCGAGG
AAGTGGTGGACAAGGGCGCCAGCGCCCAGAGCTTCATCGAGCGGATGACCAACTTCGATAAGAACCTGCC
CAACGAGAAGGTGCTGCCCAAGCACAGCCTGCTGTACGAGTACTTCACCGTGTACAACGAGCTGACCAAA
GTGAAATACGTGACCGAGGGAATGAGAAAGCCCGCCTTCCTGAGCGGCGAGCAGAAAAAAGCCATCGTGG
ACCTGCTGTTCAAGACCAACCGGAAAGTGACCGTGAAGCAGCTGAAAGAGGACTACTTCAAGAAAATCGA
GTGCTTCGACTCCGTGGAAATCTCCGGCGTGGAAGATCGGTTCAACGCCTCCCTGGGCACATACCACGAT
CTGCTGAAAATTATCAAGGACAAGGACTTCCTGGACAATGAGGAAAACGAGGACATTCTGGAAGATATCG
TGCTGACCCTGACACTGTTTGAGGACAGAGAGATGATCGAGGAACGGCTGAAAACCTATGCCCACCTGTT
CGACGACAAAGTGATGAAGCAGCTGAAGCGGCGGAGATACACCGGCTGGGGCAGGCTGAGCCGGAAGCTG
ATCAACGGCATCCGGGACAAGCAGTCCGGCAAGACAATCCTGGATTTCCTGAAGTCCGACGGCTTCGCCA
ACAGAAACTTCATGCAGCTGATCCACGACGACAGCCTGACCTTTAAAGAGGACATCCAGAAAGCCCAGGT
GTCCGGCCAGGGCGATAGCCTGCACGAGCACATTGCCAATCTGGCCGGCAGCCCCGCCATTAAGAAGGGC
ATCCTGCAGACAGTGAAGGTGGTGGACGAGCTCGTGAAAGTGATGGGCCGGCACAAGCCCGAGAACATCG
TGATCGAAATGGCCAGAGAGAACCAGACCACCCAGAAGGGACAGAAGAACAGCCGCGAGAGAATGAAGCG
GATCGAAGAGGGCATCAAAGAGCTGGGCAGCCAGATCCTGAAAGAACACCCCGTGGAAAACACCCAGCTG
CAGAACGAGAAGCTGTACCTGTACTACCTGCAGAATGGGCGGGATATGTACGTGGACCAGGAACTGGACA
TCAACCGGCTGTCCGACTACGATGTGGACGCTATCGTGCCTCAGAGCTTTCTGAAGGACGACTCCATCGA
TAACAAAGTGCTGACTCGGAGCGACAAGAACCGGGGCAAGAGCGACAACGTGCCCTCCGAAGAGGTCGTG
AAGAAGATGAAGAACTACTGGCGCCAGCTGCTGAATGCCAAGCTGATTACCCAGAGGAAGTTCGACAATC
TGACCAAGGCCGAGAGAGGCGGCCTGAGCGAACTGGATAAGGCCGGCTTCATCAAGAGACAGCTGGTGGA
AACCCGGCAGATCACAAAGCACGTGGCACAGATCCTGGACTCCCGGATGAACACTAAGTACGACGAGAAC
GACAAACTGATCCGGGAAGTGAAAGTGATCACCCTGAAGTCCAAGCTGGTGTCCGATTTCCGGAAGGATT
TCCAGTTTTACAAAGTGCGCGAGATCAACAACTACCACCACGCCCACGACGCCTACCTGAACGCCGTCGT
GGGAACCGCCCTGATCAAAAAGTACCCTAAGCTGGAAAGCGAGTTCGTGTACGGCGACTACAAGGTGTAC
GACGTGCGGAAGATGATCGCCAAGAGCGAGCAGGAAATCGGCAAGGCTACCGCCAAGTACTTCTTCTACA
GCAACATCATGAACTTTTTCAAGACCGAGATTACCCTGGCCAACGGCGAGATCCGGAAGCGGCCTCTGAT
CGAGACAAACGGCGAAACAGGCGAGATCGTGTGGGATAAGGGCCGGGACTTTGCCACCGTGCGGAAAGTG
CTGTCTATGCCCCAAGTGAATATCGTGAAAAAGACCGAGGTGCAGACAGGCGGCTTCAGCAAAGAGTCTA
TCCTGCCCAAGAGGAACAGCGACAAGCTGATCGCCAGAAAGAAGGACTGGGACCCTAAGAAGTACGGCGG
CTTCGACAGCCCCACCGTGGCCTATTCTGTGCTGGTGGTGGCCAAAGTGGAAAAGGGCAAGTCCAAGAAA
CTGAAGAGTGTGAAAGAGCTGCTGGGGATCACCATCATGGAAAGAAGCAGCTTCGAGAAGAATCCCATCG
ACTTTCTGGAAGCCAAGGGCTACAAAGAAGTGAAAAAGGACCTGATCATCAAGCTGCCTAAGTACTCCCT
GTTCGAGCTGGAAAACGGCCGGAAGAGAATGCTGGCCTCTGCCGGCGAACTGCAGAAGGGAAACGAACTG
GCCCTGCCCTCCAAATATGTGAACTTCCTGTACCTGGCCAGCCACTATGAGAAGCTGAAGGGCTCCCCCG
AGGATAATGAGCAGAAACAGCTGTTTGTGGAACAGCACAAACACTACCTGGACGAGATCATCGAGCAGAT
CAGCGAGTTCTCCAAGAGAGTGATCCTGGCCGACGCTAATCTGGACAAGGTGCTGAGCGCCTACAACAAG
CACAGAGACAAGCCTATCAGAGAGCAGGCCGAGAATATCATCCACCTGTTTACCCTGACCAGTCTGGGAG
CCCCTGCCGCCTTCAAGTACTTTGACACCACCATCGACCGGAAGAGGTACACCAGCACCAAAGAGGTGCT
GGACGCCACCCTGATCCACCAGAGCATCACCGGCCTGTACGAGACACGGATCGACCTGTCTCAGCTGGGA
GGCGACGCCTATCCCTATGACGTGCCCGATTATGCCAGCCTGGGCAGCGGCTCCCCCAAGAAAAAACGCA
AGGTGGAAGATCCTAAGAAAAAGCGGAAAGTGGACGGCATTGGTAGTGGGAGCAACGGCAGCAGCGGGGA
TCCGGCCGCAACAAACTTCTCTCTGCTGAAACAAGCCGGAGATGTCGAAGAGAATCCTGGACCGATGGCC
AAGCCTTTGTCTCAAGAAGAATCCACCCTCATTGAAAGAGCAACGGCTACAATCAACAGCATCCCCATCT
CTGAAGACTACAGCGTCGCCAGCGCAGCTCTCTCTAGCGACGGCCGCATCTTCACTGGTGTCAATGTATA
TCATTTTACTGGGGGACCTTGTGCAGAACTCGTGGTGCTGGGCACTGCTGCTGCTGCGGCAGCTGGCAAC
CTGACTTGTATCGTCGCGATCGGAAATGAGAACAGGGGCATCTTGAGCCCCTGCGGACGGTGCCGACAGG
TGCTTCTCGATCTGCATCCTGGGATCAAAGCCATAGTGAAGGACAGTGATGGACAGCCGACGGCAGTTGG
GATTCGTGAATTGCTGCCCTCTGGTTATGTGTGGGAGGGCTAAGAATTCGATATCAAGCTTATCGGTAAT
CAACCTCTGGATTACAAAATTTGTGAAAGATTGACTGGTATTCTTAACTATGTTGCTCCTTTTACGCTAT
GTGGATACGCTGCTTTAATGCCTTTGTATCATGCTATTGCTTCCCGTATGGCTTTCATTTTCTCCTCCTT
GTATAAATCCTGGTTGCTGTCTCTTTATGAGGAGTTGTGGCCCGTTGTCAGGCAACGTGGCGTGGTGTGC
ACTGTGTTTGCTGACGCAACCCCCACTGGTTGGGGCATTGCCACCACCTGTCAGCTCCTTTCCGGGACTT
TCGCTTTCCCCCTCCCTATTGCCACGGCGGAACTCATCGCCGCCTGCCTTGCCCGCTGCTGGACAGGGGC
TCGGCTGTTGGGCACTGACAATTCCGTGGTGTTGTCGGGGAAATCATCGTCCTTTCCTTGGCTGCTCGCC
TGTGTTGCCACCTGGATTCTGCGCGGGACGTCCTTCTGCTACGTCCCTTCGGCCCTCAATCCAGCGGACC
TTCCTTCCCGCGGCCTGCTGCCGGCTCTGCGGCCTCTTCCGCGTCTTCGCCTTCGCCCTCAGACGAGTCG
GATCTCCCTTTGGGCCGCCTCCCCGCGTCGACTTTAAGACCAATGACTTACAAGGCAGCTGTAGATCTTA
GCCACTTTTTAAAAGAAAAGGGGGGACTGGAAGGGCTAATTCACTCCCAACGAAGACAAGATCTGCTTTT
TGCTTGTACTGGGTCTCTCTGGTTAGACCAGATCTGAGCCTGGGAGCTCTCTGGCTAACTAGGGAACCCA
CTGCTTAAGCCTCAATAAAGCTTGCCTTGAGTGCTTCAAGTAGTGTGTGCCCGTCTGTTGTGTGACTCTG
GTAACTAGAGATCCCTCAGACCCTTTTAGTCAGTGTGGAAAATCTCTAGCAGGGCCCGTTTAAACCCGCT
GATCAGCCTCGACTGTGCCTTCTAGTTGCCAGCCATCTGTTGTTTGCCCCTCCCCCGTGCCTTCCTTGAC
CCTGGAAGGTGCCACTCCCACTGTCCTTTCCTAATAAAATGAGGAAATTGCATCGCATTGTCTGAGTAGG
TGTCATTCTATTCTGGGGGGTGGGGTGGGGCAGGACAGCAAGGGGGAGGATTGGGAAGACAATAGCAGGC
ATGCTGGGGATGCGGTGGGCTCTATGGCTTCTGAGGCGGAAAGAACCAGCTGGGGCTCTAGGGGGTATCC
CC
[124 nt withheld, positions 6793-6916]
C
[91 nt withheld, positions 6918-7008]
A
[49 nt withheld, positions 7010-7058]
CCTTTGACGTTGGAGTCCACGTTCTTT
[37 nt withheld, positions 7086-7122]
ACCCTATCTCGGTCTATTCTTTTGATTTATAAGGGATTTTGCCGATTTCGGCCTATTGGTTAAAAAATGA
GCTGATTTAACAAAAATTTAACGCGAATTAATTCTGTGGAATGTGTGTCAGTTAGGGTGTGGAAAGTCCC
CAGGCTCCCCAGCAGGCAGAAGTATGCAAAGCATGCATCTCAATTAGTCAGCAACCAGGTGTGGAAAGTC
CCCAGGCTCCCCAGCAGGCAGAAGTATGCAAAGCATGCATCTCAATTAGTCAGCAACCATAGTCCCGCCC
CTAACTCCGCCCATCCCGCCCCTAACTCCGCCCAGTTCCGCCCATTCTCCGCCCCATGGCTGACTAATTT
TTTTTATTTATGCAGAGGCCGAGGCCGCCTCTGCCTCTGAGCTATTCCAGAAGTAGTGAGGAGGCTTTTT
TGGAGGCCTAGGCTTTTGCAAAAAGCTCCCGGGAGCTTGTATATCCATTTTCGGATCTGATCAGCACGTG
TTGACAATTAATCATCGGCATAGTATATCGGCATAGTATAATACGACAAGGTGAGGAACTAAACCATGGC
CAAGTTGACCAGTGCCGTTCCGGTGCTCACCGCGCGCGACGTCGCCGGAGCGGTCGAGTTCTGGACCGAC
CGGCTCGGGTTCTCCCGGGACTTCGTGGAGGACGACTTCGCCGGTGTGGTCCGGGACGACGTGACCCTGT
TCATCAGCGCGGTCCAGGACCAGGTGGTGCCGGACAACACCCTGGCCTGGGTGTGGGTGCGCGGCCTGGA
CGAGCTGTACGCCGAGTGGTCGGAGGTCGTGTCCACGAACTTCCGGGACGCCTCCGGGCCGGCCATGACC
GAGATCGGCGAGCAGCCGTGGGGGCGGGAGTTCGCCCTGCGCGACCCGGCCGGCAACTGCGTGCACTTCG
TGGCCGAGGAGCAGGACTGACACGTGCTACGAGATTTCGATTCCACCGCCGCCTTCTATGAAAGGTTGGG
CTTCGGAATCGTTTTCCGGGACGCCGGCTGGATGATCCTCCAGCGCGGGGATCTCATGCTGGAGTTCTTC
GCCCACCCCAACTTGTTTATTGCAGCTTATAATGGTTACAAATAAAGCAATAGCATCACAAATTTCACAA
ATAAAGCATTTTTTTCACTGCATTCTAGTTGTGGTTTGTCCAAACTCATCAATGTATCTTATCATGTCTG
TATACCGTCGACCTCTAGCTAGAGCTTGGCGTAATCATGGTCATAGCTGTTTCCTGTGTGAAATTGTTAT
CCGCTCACAATTCCACACAACATACGAGCCGGAAGCATAAAGTGTAAAGCCTGGGGTGCCTAATGAGTGA
GCTAACTCACATTAATTGCGTTGCGCTCACTGCCCGCTTTCCAGTCGGGAAACCTGTCGTGCCAGCTGCA
TTAATGAATCGGCCAACGCGCGGGGAGAGGCGGTTTGCGTATTGGGCGCTCTTCCGCTTCCTCGCTCACT
GACTCGCTGCGCTCGGTCGTTCGGCTGCGGCGAGCGGTATCAGCTCACTCAAAGGCGGTAATACGGTTAT
CCACAGAATCAGGGGATAACGCAGGAAAGAACATGTGAGCAAAAGGCCAGCAAAAGGCCAGGAACCGTAA
AAAGGCCGCGTTGCTGGCGTTTTTCCATAGGCTCCGCCCCCCTGACGAGCATCACAAAAATCGACGCTCA
AGTCAGAGGTGGCGAAACCCGACAGGACTATAAAGATACCAGGCGTTTCCCCCTGGAAGCTCCCTCGTGC
GCTCTCCTGTTCCGACCCTGCCGCTTACCGGATACCTGTCCGCCTTTCTCCCTTCGGGAAGCGTGGCGCT
TTCTCATAGCTCACGCTGTAGGTATCTCAGTTCGGTGTAGGTCGTTCGCTCCAAGCTGGGCTGTGTGCAC
GAACCCCCCGTTCAGCCCGACCGCTGCGCCTTATCCGGTAACTATCGTCTTGAGTCCAACCCGGTAAGAC
ACGACTTATCGCCACTGGCAGCAGCCACTGGTAACAGGATTAGCAGAGCGAGGTATGTAGGCGGTGCTAC
AGAGTTCTTGAAGTGGTGGCCTAACTACGGCTACACTAGAAGAACAGTATTTGGTATCTGCGCTCTGCTG
AAGCCAGTTACCTTCGGAAAAAGAGTTGGTAGCTCTTGATCCGGCAAACAAACCACCGCTGGTAGCGGTG
GTTTTTTTGTTTGCAAGCAGCAGATTACGCGCAGAAAAAAAGGATCTCAAGAAGATCCTTTGATCTTTTC
TACGGGGTCTGACGCTCAGTGGAACGAAAACTCACGTTAAGGGATTTTGGTCATGAGATTATCAAAAAGG
ATCTTCACCTAGATCCTTTTAAATTAAAAATGAAGTTTTAAATCAATCTAAAGTATATATGAGTAAACTT
GGTCTGACAGTTACCAATGCTTAATCAGTGAGGCACCTATCTCAGCGATCTGTCTATTTCGTTCATCCAT
AGTTGCCTGACTCCCCGTCGTGTAGATAACTACGATACGGGAGGGCTTACCATCTGGCCCCAGTGCTGCA
ATGATACCGCGAGACCCACGCTCACCGGCTCCAGATTTATCAGCAATAAACCAGCCAGCCGGAAGGGCCG
AGCGCAGAAGTGGTCCTGCAACTTTATCCGCCTCCATCCAGTCTATTAATTGTTGCCGGGAAGCTAGAGT
AAGTAGTTCGCCAGTTAATAGTTTGCGCAACGTTGTTGCCATTGCTACAGGCATCGTGGTGTCACGCTCG
TCGTTTGGTATGGCTTCATTCAGCTCCGGTTCCCAACGATCAAGGCGAGTTACATGATCCCCCATGTTGT
GCAAAAAAGCGGTTAGCTCCTTCGGTCCTCCGATCGTTGTCAGAAGTAAGTTGGCCGCAGTGTTATCACT
CATGGTTATGGCAGCACTGCATAATTCTCTTACTGTCATGCCATCCGTAAGATGCTTTTCTGTGACTGGT
GAGTACTCAACCAAGTCATTCTGAGAATAGTGTATGCGGCGACCGAGTTGCTCTTGCCCGGCGTCAATAC
GGGATAATACCGCGCCACATAGCAGAACTTTAAAAGTGCTCATCATTGGAAAACGTTCTTCGGGGCGAAA
ACTCTCAAGGATCTTACCGCTGTTGAGATCCAGTTCGATGTAACCCACTCGTGCACCCAACTGATCTTCA
GCATCTTTTACTTTCACCAGCGTTTCTGGGTGAGCAAAAACAGGAAGGCAAAATGCCGCAAAAAAGGGAA
TAAGGGCGACACGGAAATGTTGAATACTCATACTCTTCCTTTTTCAATATTATTGAAGCATTTATCAGGG
TTATTGTCTCATGAGCGGATACATATTTGAATGTATTTAGAAAAATAAACAAATAGGGGTTCCGCGCACA
TTTCCCCGAAAAGTGCCACCTGACGTCGACGGATCGGGAGATCTCCCGATCCCCTATGGTGCACTCTCAG
TACAATCTGCTCTGATGCCGCATAGTTAAGCCAGTATCTGCTCCCTGCTTGTGTGTTGGAGGTCGCTGAG
TAGTGCGCGAGCAAAATTTAAGCTACAACAAGGCAAGGCTTGACCGACAATTGCATGAAGAATCTGCTTA
GGGTTAGGCGTTTTGCGCTGCTTCGCGATGTACGGGCCAGATATACGCGTTGACATTGATTATTGACTAG
TTATTAATAGTAATCAATTACGGGGTCATTAGTTCATAGCCCATATATGGAGTTCCGCGTTACATAACTT
ACGGTAAATGGCCCGCCTGGCTGACCGCCCAACGACCCCCGCCCATTGACGTCAATAATGACGTATGTTC
CCATAGTAACGCCAATAGGGACTTTCCATTGACGTCAATGGGTGGAGTATTTACGGTAAACTGCCCACTT
GGCAGTACATCAAGTGTATCATATGCCAAGTACGCCCCCTATTGACGTCAATGACGGTAAATGGCCCGCC
TGGCATTATGCCCAGTACATGACCTTATGGGACTTTCCTACTTGGCAGTACATCTACGTATTAGTCATCG
CTATTACCATGGTGATGCGGTTTTGGCAGTACATCAATGGGCGTGGATAGCGGTTTGACTCACGGGGATT
TCCAAGTCTCCACCCCATTGACGTCAATGGGAGTTTGTTTTGGCACCAAAATCAACGGGACTTTCCAAAA
TGTCGTAACAACTCCGCCCCATTGACGCAAATGGGCGGTAGGCGTGTACGGTGGGAGGTCTATATAAGCA
GCGCGTTTTGCCTGTACTGGGTCTCTCTGGTTAGACCAGATCTGAGCCTGGGAGCTCTCTGGCTAACTAG
GGAACCCACTGCTTAAGCCTCAATAAAGCTTGCCTTGAGTGCTTCAAGTAGTGTGTGCCCGTCTGTTGTG
TGACTCTGGTAACTAGAGATCCCTCAGACCCTTTTAGTCAGTGTGGAAAATCTCTAGCAGTGGCGCCCGA
ACAGGGACTTGAAAGCGAAAGGGAAACCAGAGGAGCTCTCTCGACGCAGGACTCGGCTTGCTGAAGCGCG
CACGGCAAGAGGCGAGGGGCGGCGACTGGTGAGTACGCCAAAAATTTTGACTAGCGGAGGCTAGAAGGAG
AGAGATGGGTGCGAGAGCGTCAGTATTAAGCGGGGGAGAATTAGATCGCGATGGGAAAAAATTCGGTTAA
GGCCAGGGGGAAAGAAAAAATATAAATTAAAACATATAGTATGGGCAAGCAGGGAGCTAGAACGATTCGC
AGTTAATCCTGGCCTGTTAGAAACATCAGAAGGCTGTAGACAAATACTGGGACAGCTACAACCATCCCTT
CAGACAGGATCAGAAGAACTTAGATCATTATATAATACAGTAGCAACCCTCTATTGTGTGCATCAAAGGA
TAGAGATAAAAGACACCAAGGAAGCTTTAGACAAGATAGAGGAAGAGCAAAACAAAAGTAAGACCACCGC
ACAGCAAGCGGCCGCTGATCTTCAGACCTGGAGGAGGAGATATGAGGGACAATTGGAGAAGTGAATTATA
TAAATATAAAGTAGTAAAAATTGAACCATTAGGAGTAGCACCCACCAAGGCAAAGAGAAGAGTGGTGCAG
AGAGAAAAAAGAGCAGTGGGAATAGGAGCTTTGTTCCTTGGGTTCTTGGGAGCAGCAGGAAGCACTATGG
GCGCAGCGTCAATGACGCTGACGGTACAGGCCAGACAATTATTGTCTGGTATAGTGCAGCAGCAGAACAA
TTTGCTGAGGGCTATTGAGGCGCAACAGCATCTGTTGCAACTCACAGTCTGGGGCATCAAGCAGCTCCAG
GCAAGAATCCTGGCTGTGGAAAGATACCTAAAGGATCAACAGCTCCTGGGGATTTGGGGTTGCTCTGGAA
AACTCATTTGCACCACTGCTGTGCCTTGGAATGCTAGTTGGAGTAATAAATCTCTGGAACAGATTTGGAA
TCACACGACCTGGATGGAGTGGGACAGAGAAATTAACAATTACACAAGCTTAATACACTCCTTAATTGAA
GAATCGCAAAACCAGCAAGAAAAGAATGAACAAGAATTATTGGAATTAGATAAATGGGCAAGTTTGTGGA
ATTGGTTTAACATAACAAATTGGCTGTGGTATATAAAATTATTCATAATGATAGTAGGAGGCTTGGTAGG
TTTAAGAATAGTTTTTGCTGTACTTTCTATAGTGAATAGAGTTAGGCAGGGATATTCACCATTATCGTTT
CAGACCCACCTCCCAACCCCGAGGGGACCCGACAGGCCCGAAGGAATAGAAGAAGAAGGTGGAGAGAGAG
ACAGAGACAGATCCATTCGATTAGTGAACGGATCGGCACTGCGTGCGCCAATTCTGCAGACAAATGGCAG
TATTCATCCACAATTTTAAAAGAAAAGGGGGGATTGGGGGGTACAGTGCAGGGGAAAGAATAGTAGACAT
AATAGCAACAGACATACAAACTAAAGAATTACAAAAACAAATTACAAAAATTCAAAATTTTCGGGTTTAT
TACAGGGACAGCAGAGATCCAGTTTGGTTAATTAAGGTACCGAGGGCCTATTTCCCATGATTCCTTCATA
TTTGCATATACGATACAAGGCTGTTAGAGAGATAATTAGAATTAATTTGACTGTAAACACAAAGATATTA
GTACAAAATACGTGACGTAGAAAGTAATAATTTCTTGGGTAGTTTGCAGTTTTAAAATTATGTTTTAAAA
TGGACTATCATATGCTTACCGTAACTTGAAAGTATTTCGATTTCTTGGCTTTATATATCTTGTGGAAAGG
ACGAAACACCGAAGGGCCTTTAGCTGTAAAT
